>Addgene plasmid #196085 | pSBtet-Pur-dCas9-KRAB-MeCP2_hU6-A10 | addgene full sequence | sequence record 388624 | Addgene NGS Result
GGATCCCTATACAGTTGAAGTCGGAAGTTTACATACACTTAAGTTGGAGTCATTAAAACTCGTTTTTCAA
CTACTCCACAAATTTCTTGTTAACAAACAATAGTTTTGGCAAGTCAGTTAGGACATCTACTTTGTGCATG
ACACAAGTCATTTTTCCAACAATTGTTTACAGACAGATTATTTCACTTATAATTCACTGTATCACAATTC
CAGTGGGTCAGAAGTTTACATACACTAAGTTCGACTCCTCTGCAGAATGCGGCGATGTTTCGGTAAGGGG
TCCGCTATCTAGACGAGTTTACTCCCTATCAGTGATAGAGAACGTATGTCGAGTTTACTCCCTATCAGTG
ATAGAGAACGATGTCGAGTTTACTCCCTATCAGTGATAGAGAACGTATGTCGAGTTTACTCCCTATCAGT
GATAGAGAACGTATGTCGAGTTTACTCCCTATCAGTGATAGAGAACGTATGTCGAGTTTATCCCTATCAG
TGATAGAGAACGTATGTCGAGTTTACTCCCTATCAGTGATAGAGAACGTATGTCGATTAGGCGTGTACGG
TGGGCGCCTATAAAAGCAGAGCTCGTTTAGTGAACCGTCAGATCGCCTGGAGCCAATTCCAACTCTTTTG
CCTTATACCTACTTTCCGTACCACTTCCTACCCTCGAAAGGCCTCTGAGGCCGCCACCATGGACAAGAAG
TACTCCATTGGGCTCGCTATCGGCACAAACAGCGTCGGCTGGGCCGTCATTACGGACGAGTACAAGGTGC
CGAGCAAAAAATTCAAAGTTCTGGGCAATACCGATCGCCACAGCATAAAGAAGAACCTCATTGGCGCCCT
CCTGTTCGACTCCGGGGAGACGGCCGAAGCCACGCGGCTCAAAAGAACAGCACGGCGCAGATATACCCGC
AGAAAGAATCGGATCTGCTACCTGCAGGAGATCTTTAGTAATGAGATGGCTAAGGTGGATGACTCTTTCT
TCCATAGGCTGGAGGAGTCCTTTTTGGTGGAGGAGGATAAAAAGCACGAGCGCCACCCAATCTTTGGCAA
TATCGTGGACGAGGTGGCGTACCATGAAAAGTACCCAACCATATATCATCTGAGGAAGAAGCTTGTAGAC
AGTACTGATAAGGCTGACTTGCGGTTGATCTATCTCGCGCTGGCGCATATGATCAAATTTCGGGGACACT
TCCTCATCGAGGGGGACCTGAACCCAGACAACAGCGATGTCGACAAACTCTTTATCCAACTGGTTCAGAC
TTACAATCAGCTTTTCGAAGAGAACCCGATCAACGCATCCGGAGTTGACGCCAAAGCAATCCTGAGCGCT
AGGCTGTCCAAATCCCGGCGGCTCGAAAACCTCATCGCACAGCTCCCTGGGGAGAAGAAGAACGGCCTGT
TTGGTAATCTTATCGCCCTGTCACTCGGGCTGACCCCCAACTTTAAATCTAACTTCGACCTGGCCGAAGA
TGCCAAGCTTCAACTGAGCAAAGACACCTACGATGATGATCTCGACAATCTGCTGGCCCAGATCGGCGAC
CAGTACGCAGACCTTTTTTTGGCGGCAAAGAACCTGTCAGACGCCATTCTGCTGAGTGATATTCTGCGAG
TGAACACGGAGATCACCAAAGCTCCGCTGAGCGCTAGTATGATCAAGCGCTATGATGAGCACCACCAAGA
CTTGACTTTGCTGAAGGCCCTTGTCAGACAGCAACTGCCTGAGAAGTACAAGGAAATTTTCTTCGATCAG
TCTAAAAATGGCTACGCCGGATACATTGACGGCGGAGCAAGCCAGGAGGAATTTTACAAATTTATTAAGC
CCATCTTGGAAAAAATGGACGGCACCGAGGAGCTGCTGGTAAAGCTTAACAGAGAAGATCTGTTGCGCAA
ACAGCGCACTTTCGACAATGGAAGCATCCCCCACCAGATTCACCTGGGCGAACTGCACGCTATCCTCAGG
CGGCAAGAGGATTTCTACCCCTTTTTGAAAGATAACAGGGAAAAGATTGAGAAAATCCTCACATTTCGGA
TACCCTACTATGTAGGCCCCCTCGCCCGGGGAAATTCCAGATTCGCGTGGATGACTCGCAAATCAGAAGA
GACCATCACTCCCTGGAACTTCGAGGAAGTCGTGGATAAGGGGGCCTCTGCCCAGTCCTTCATCGAAAGG
ATGACTAACTTTGATAAAAATCTGCCTAACGAAAAGGTGCTTCCTAAACACTCTCTGCTGTACGAGTACT
TCACAGTTTATAACGAGCTCACCAAGGTCAAATACGTCACAGAAGGGATGAGAAAGCCAGCATTCCTGTC
TGGAGAGCAGAAGAAAGCTATCGTGGACCTCCTCTTCAAGACGAACCGGAAAGTTACCGTGAAACAGCTC
AAAGAAGACTATTTCAAAAAGATTGAATGTTTCGACTCTGTTGAAATCAGCGGAGTGGAGGATCGCTTCA
ACGCATCCCTGGGAACGTATCACGATCTCCTGAAAATCATTAAAGACAAGGACTTCCTGGACAATGAGGA
GAACGAGGACATTCTTGAGGACATTGTCCTCACCCTTACGTTGTTTGAAGATAGGGAGATGATTGAAGAA
CGCTTGAAAACTTACGCTCATCTCTTCGACGACAAAGTCATGAAACAGCTCAAGAGGCGCCGATATACAG
GATGGGGGCGGCTGTCAAGAAAACTGATCAATGGGATCCGAGACAAGCAGAGTGGAAAGACAATCCTGGA
TTTTCTTAAGTCCGATGGATTTGCCAACCGGAACTTCATGCAGTTGATCCATGATGACTCTCTCACCTTT
AAGGAGGACATCCAGAAAGCACAAGTTTCTGGCCAGGGGGACAGTCTTCACGAGCACATCGCTAATCTTG
CAGGTAGCCCAGCTATCAAAAAGGGAATACTGCAGACCGTTAAGGTCGTGGATGAACTCGTCAAAGTAAT
GGGAAGGCATAAGCCCGAGAATATCGTTATCGAGATGGCCCGAGAGAACCAAACTACCCAGAAGGGACAG
AAGAACAGTAGGGAAAGGATGAAGAGGATTGAAGAGGGTATAAAAGAACTGGGGTCCCAAATCCTTAAGG
AACACCCAGTTGAAAACACCCAGCTTCAGAATGAGAAGCTCTACCTGTACTACCTGCAGAACGGCAGGGA
CATGTACGTGGATCAGGAACTGGACATCAATCGGCTCTCCGACTACGACGTGGCTGCTATCGTGCCCCAG
TCTTTTCTCAAAGATGATTCTATTGATAATAAAGTGTTGACAAGATCCGATAAAGCTAGAGGGAAGAGTG
ATAACGTCCCCTCAGAAGAAGTTGTCAAGAAAATGAAAAATTATTGGCGGCAGCTGCTGAACGCCAAACT
GATCACACAACGGAAGTTCGATAATCTGACTAAGGCTGAACGAGGTGGCCTGTCTGAGTTGGATAAAGCC
GGCTTCATCAAAAGGCAGCTTGTTGAGACACGCCAGATCACCAAGCACGTGGCCCAAATTCTCGATTCAC
GCATGAACACCAAGTACGATGAAAATGACAAACTGATTCGAGAGGTGAAAGTTATTACTCTGAAGTCTAA
GCTGGTCTCAGATTTCAGAAAGGACTTTCAGTTTTATAAGGTGAGAGAGATCAACAATTACCACCATGCG
CATGATGCCTACCTGAATGCAGTGGTAGGCACTGCACTTATCAAAAAATATCCCAAGCTTGAATCTGAAT
TTGTTTACGGAGACTATAAAGTGTACGATGTTAGGAAAATGATCGCAAAGTCTGAGCAGGAAATAGGCAA
GGCCACCGCTAAGTACTTCTTTTACAGCAATATTATGAATTTTTTCAAGACCGAGATTACACTGGCCAAT
GGAGAGATTCGGAAGCGACCACTTATCGAAACAAACGGAGAAACAGGAGAAATCGTGTGGGACAAGGGTA
GGGATTTCGCGACAGTCCGGAAGGTCCTGTCCATGCCGCAGGTGAACATCGTTAAAAAGACCGAAGTACA
GACCGGAGGCTTCTCCAAGGAAAGTATCCTCCCGAAAAGGAACAGCGACAAGCTGATCGCACGCAAAAAA
GATTGGGACCCCAAGAAATACGGCGGATTCGATTCTCCTACAGTCGCTTACAGTGTACTGGTTGTGGCCA
AAGTGGAGAAAGGGAAGTCTAAAAAACTCAAAAGCGTCAAGGAACTGCTGGGCATCACAATCATGGAGCG
ATCAAGCTTCGAAAAAAACCCCATCGACTTTCTCGAGGCGAAAGGATATAAAGAGGTCAAAAAAGACCTC
ATCATTAAGCTTCCCAAGTACTCTCTCTTTGAGCTTGAAAACGGCCGGAAACGAATGCTCGCTAGTGCGG
GCGAGCTGCAGAAAGGTAACGAGCTGGCACTGCCCTCTAAATACGTTAATTTCTTGTATCTGGCCAGCCA
CTATGAAAAGCTCAAAGGGTCTCCCGAAGATAATGAGCAGAAGCAGCTGTTCGTGGAACAACACAAACAC
TACCTTGATGAGATCATCGAGCAAATAAGCGAATTCTCCAAAAGAGTGATCCTCGCCGACGCTAACCTCG
ATAAGGTGCTTTCTGCTTACAATAAGCACAGGGATAAGCCCATCAGGGAGCAGGCAGAAAACATTATCCA
CTTGTTTACTCTGACCAACTTGGGCGCGCCTGCAGCCTTCAAGTACTTCGACACCACCATAGACAGAAAG
CGGTACACCTCTACAAAGGAGGTCCTGGACGCCACACTGATTCATCAGTCAATTACGGGGCTCTATGAAA
CAAGAATCGACCTCTCTCAGCTCGGTGGAGACAGCAGGGCTGACCCCAAGAAGAAGAGGAAGGTGAGTGG
TGGAGGAAGTGGCGGGTCAGGGTCGATGGACGCGAAATCACTTACGGCATGGTCGAGAACACTGGTTACG
TTCAAGGACGTGTTTGTGGACTTTACACGTGAGGAGTGGAAATTGCTGGATACTGCGCAACAAATTGTGT
ATCGAAATGTCATGCTTGAGAATTACAAGAACCTCGTCAGTCTCGGATACCAGTTGACGAAACCGGATGT
GATCCTTAGGCTCGAAAAGGGGGAAGAACCTTGGCTGGTATCGGGAGGTGGTTCGGGTGGCTCTGGATCA
AGCCCAAAGAAGAAACGGAAGGTGGAAGCCTCAGTGCAGGTGAAAAGGGTGCTGGAAAAATCCCCCGGCA
AACTCCTCGTGAAGATGCCCTTCCAGGCTTCCCCTGGCGGAAAAGGTGAAGGGGGTGGCGCAACCACATC
TGCCCAGGTCATGGTCATCAAGCGACCTGGAAGGAAAAGAAAGGCCGAGGCTGACCCTCAGGCCATTCCA
AAGAAACGGGGACGCAAGCCAGGGTCCGTGGTCGCAGCTGCAGCAGCTGAGGCTAAGAAAAAGGCAGTGA
AGGAAAGCTCCATCCGCAGTGTGCAGGAGACTGTCCTGCCCATCAAGAAGAGGAAGACTAGGGAGACCGT
GTCCATCGAGGTCAAAGAAGTGGTCAAGCCCCTGCTCGTGTCCACCCTGGGCGAAAAATCTGGAAAGGGG
CTCAAAACATGCAAGTCACCTGGACGGAAAAGCAAGGAGTCTAGTCCAAAGGGGCGCTCAAGCTCCGCTT
CTAGTCCCCCTAAAAAGGAACACCATCACCATCACCATCACGCCGAGTCTCCTAAGGCTCCTATGCCACT
GCTCCCACCACCTCCACCACCTGAGCCACAGTCAAGCGAAGACCCCATCAGCCCACCCGAGCCTCAGGAT
CTGTCCTCTAGTATTTGCAAAGAGGAAAAGATGCCCAGAGCAGGCAGCCTGGAGAGTGATGGCTGTCCAA
AAGAACCCGCCAAGACCCAGCCTATGGTGGCAGCCGCTGCAACTACCACCACAACCACAACTACCACAGT
GGCCGAAAAATACAAGCATCGCGGCGAGGGCGAACGAAAGGACATTGTGTCAAGCTCCATGCCCAGACCT
AACCGGGAGGAACCAGTCGATAGTAGGACACCCGTGACTGAGAGAGTCTCATAGGGCCTGTCAGGCCAAG
CTTCCATCGATAGACATGATAAGATACATTGATGAGTTTGGACAAACCACAACAAGAATGCAGTGAAAAA
AATGCTTTATTTGTGAAATTTGTGATGCTATTGCTTTATTTGTAACCATTATAAGCTGCAATAAACAAGT
TAACAACAACAATTGCATTCATTTTATGTTTCAGGTTCAGGGGGAGATGTGGGAGGTTTTTTAAAGCAAG
TAAAACCTCTACAAATGTGGTACCGAGGGCCTATTTCCCATGATTCCTTCATATTTGCATATACGATACA
AGGCTGTTAGAGAGATAATTGGAATTAATTTGACTGTAAACACAAAGATATTAGTACAAAATACGTGACG
TAGAAAGTAATAATTTCTTGGGTAGTTTGCAGTTTTAAAATTATGTTTTAAAATGGACTATCATATGCTT
ACCGTAACTTGAAAGTATTTCGATTTCTTGGCTTTATATATCTTGTGGAAAGGACGAAACACCGACCGCG
GTTAACCCGTGAGGGTTTTAGAGCTAGAAATAGCAAGTTAAAATAAGGCTAGTCCGTTATCAACTTGAAA
AAGTGGCACCGAGTCGGTGCTTTTTTGTTTTGGTACCTAGGCGAGACCCTGTCTCACAAAATAAAGTAAG
CCCGGACTGAGTGCGGAAAGGCGGGCCTGGCGGGTCTGGTCTCCCCATGCGGGCCACCAGAGGCCCTGCA
GCCTTCAGTCGCTTGAAGGGGTAATGGCGCTTCCACTCACAAACATGGCGGACAGAGCGTGTGAACGAGA
TGAACAGCCCCTCAAAAATATGGCCGCCGAGGCTGGACGGCCGTGCCCCAGCAGCACCGCCTCCGCGCCC
CACGTGATCTCTCGCCGGGCACAGCGCTGACCGCGGAGGTCCAACCGGAAGAATGTCCGGATTGGACATT
CGGAAGAGGGCCCGCCTTCCCTGGGGAATCTCTGCGCACGCGCAGAACGCTTCGACCAATGAAAACACAG
GAAGCCGTCCGCGCAACCGCGTTGCGTCACTTCTGCCGCCCCTGTTTCAAGGTATATAGCCGTAGACGGA
ACTTCGCCTTTCTCTCGGCCTTAGCGCCATTTTTTTGGGTGAGTGTTTTTTGGTTCCTGCGTTGGGATTC
CGTGTACAATCCATAGACATCTGACCTCGGCACTTAGCATCATCACAGCAAACTAACTGTAGCCTTTCTC
TCTTTCCCTGTAGAAACCTCTGCACCTGAGGCCACCATGTCTAGACTGGACAAGAGCAAAGTCATAAACG
GCGCTCTGGAATTACTCAATGGAGTCGGTATCGAAGGCCTGACGACAAGGAAACTCGCTCAAAAGCTGGG
AGTTGAGCAGCCTACCCTGTACTGGCACGTGAAGAACAAGCGGGCCCTGCTCGATGCCCTGCCAATCGAG
ATGCTGGACAGGCATCATACCCACTTCTGCCCCCTGGAAGGCGAGTCATGGCAAGACTTTCTGCGGAACA
ACGCCAAGTCATTCCGCTGTGCTCTCCTCTCACATCGCGACGGGGCTAAAGTGCATCTCGGCACCCGCCC
AACAGAGAAACAGTACGAAACCCTGGAAAATCAGCTCGCGTTCCTGTGTCAGCAAGGCTTCTCCCTGGAG
AACGCACTGTACGCTCTGTCCGCCGTGGGCCACTTTACACTGGGCTGCGTATTGGAGGAACAGGAGCATC
AAGTAGCAAAAGAGGAAAGAGAGACACCTACCACCGATTCTATGCCCCCACTTCTGAGACAAGCAATTGA
GCTGTTCGACCGGCAGGGAGCCGAACCTGCCTTCCTTTTCGGCCTGGAACTAATCATATGTGGCCTGGAG
AAACAGCTAAAGTGCGAAAGCGGCGGGCCGGCCGACGCCCTTGACGATTTTGACTTAGACATGCTCCCAG
CCGATGCCCTTGACGACTTTGACCTTGATATGCTGCCTGCTGACGCTCTTGACGATTTTGACCTTGACAT
GCTCCCCGGGTCCGGCGCTACTAACTTCAGCCTGCTGAAGCAGGCTGGTGACGTCGAGGAGAATCCTGGT
CCCATGACCGAGTACAAGCCCACGGTGCGCCTCGCCACCCGCGACGACGTCCCCAGGGCCGTACGCACCC
TCGCCGCCGCGTTCGCCGACTACCCCGCCACGCGCCACACCGTCGATCCGGACCGCCACATCGAGCGGGT
CACCGAGCTGCAAGAACTCTTCCTCACGCGCGTCGGGCTCGACATCGGCAAGGTGTGGGTCGCGGACGAC
GGCGCCGCGGTGGCGGTCTGGACCACGCCGGAGAGCGTCGAAGCGGGGGCGGTGTTCGCCGAGATCGGCC
CGCGCATGGCCGAGTTGAGCGGTTCCCGGCTGGCCGCGCAGCAACAGATGGAAGGCCTCCTGGCGCCGCA
CCGGCCCAAGGAGCCCGCGTGGTTCCTGGCCACCGTCGGCGTCTCGCCCGACCACCAGGGCAAGGGTCTG
GGCAGCGCCGTCGTGCTCCCCGGAGTGGAGGCGGCCGAGCGCGCCGGGGTGCCCGCCTTCCTGGAGACCT
CCGCGCCCCGCAACCTCCCCTTCTACGAGCGGCTCGGCTTCACCGTCACCGCCGACGTCGAGGTGCCCGA
AGGACCGCGCACCTGGTGCATGACCCGCAAGCCCGGTGCCTGATTCGAAGGCCTGTCGTGAAGCTTGGGG
ATCAATTCTCTAGAGCTCGCTGATCAGCCTCGACTGTGCCTTCTAGTTGCCAGCCATCTGTTGTTTGCCC
CTCCCCCGTGCCTTCCTTGACCCTGGAAGGTGCCACTCCCACTGTCCTTTCCTAATAAAATGAGGAAATT
GCATCGCATTGTCTGAGTAGGTGTCATTCTATTCTGGGGGGTGGGGTGGGGCAGGACAGCAAGGGGGAGG
ATTGGGAAGACAATAGCAGGCATGCTGGGGATGCGGTGGGCTCTATGGCTTCTGAGGCGGAAAGAACCAG
CTGGGCCTACTAGCTACTCGGGACCCCTTACCGAAACATCGCCGCATTCTGCAGAGGAGTCGAGTGTATG
TAAACTTCTGACCCACTGGGAATGTGATGAAAGAAATAAAAGCTGAAATGAATCATTCTCTCTACTATTA
TTCTGATATTTCACATTCTTAAAATAAAGTGGTGATCCTAACTGACCTAAGACAGGGAATTTTTACTAGG
ATTAAATGTCAGGAATTGTGAAAAAGTGAGTTTAAATGTATTTGGCTAAGGTGTATGTAAACTTCCGACT
TCAACTGTATAGGGATCCGCTTCCTCGCTCACTGACTCGCTGCGCTCGGTCGTTCGGCTGCGGCGAGCGG
TATCAGCTCACTCAAAGGCGGTAATACGGTTATCCACAGAATCAGGGGATAACGCAGGAAAGAACATGTG
AGCAAAAGGCCAGCAAAAGGCCAGGAACCGTAAAAAGGCCGCGTTGCTGGCGTTTTTCCATAGGCTCCGC
CCCCCTGACGAGCATCACAAAAATCGACGCTCAAGTCAGAGGTGGCGAAACCCGACAGGACTATAAAGAT
ACCAGGCGTTTCCCCCTGGAAGCTCCCTCGTGCGCTCTCCTGTTCCGACCCTGCCGCTTACCGGATACCT
GTCCGCCTTTCTCCCTTCGGGAAGCGTGGCGCTTTCTCATAGCTCACGCTGTAGGTATCTCAGTTCGGTG
TAGGTCGTTCGCTCCAAGCTGGGCTGTGTGCACGAACCCCCCGTTCAGCCCGACCGCTGCGCCTTATCCG
GTAACTATCGTCTTGAGTCCAACCCGGTAAGACACGACTTATCGCCACTGGCAGCAGCCACTGGTAACAG
GATTAGCAGAGCGAGGTATGTAGGCGGTGCTACAGAGTTCTTGAAGTGGTGGCCTAACTACGGCTACACT
AGAAGAACAGTATTTGGTATCTGCGCTCTGCTGAAGCCAGTTACCTTCGGAAAAAGAGTTGGTAGCTCTT
GATCCGGCAAACAAACCACCGCTGGTAGCGGTGGTTTTTTTGTTTGCAAGCAGCAGATTACGCGCAGAAA
AAAAGGATCTCAAGAAGATCCTTTGATCTTTTCTACGGGGTCTGACGCTCAGTGGAACGAAAACTCACGT
TAAGGGATTTTGGTCATGAGATTATCAAAAAGGATCTTCACCTAGATCCTTTTAAATTAAAAATGAAGTT
TTAAATCAATCTAAAGTATATATGAGTAAACTTGGTCTGACAGTTACCAATGCTTAATCAGTGAGGCACC
TATCTCAGCGATCTGTCTATTTCGTTCATCCATAGTTGCCTGACTCCCCGTCGTGTAGATAACTACGATA
CGGGAGGGCTTACCATCTGGCCCCAGTGCTGCAATGATACCGCGAGACCCACGCTCACCGGCTCCAGATT
TATCAGCAATAAACCAGCCAGCCGGAAGGGCCGAGCGCAGAAGTGGTCCTGCAACTTTATCCGCCTCCAT
CCAGTCTATTAATTGTTGCCGGGAAGCTAGAGTAAGTAGTTCGCCAGTTAATAGTTTGCGCAACGTTGTT
GCCATTGCTACAGGCATCGTGGTGTCACGCTCGTCGTTTGGTATGGCTTCATTCAGCTCCGGTTCCCAAC
GATCAAGGCGAGTTACATGATCCCCCATGTTGTGCAAAAAAGCGGTTAGCTCCTTCGGTCCTCCGATCGT
TGTCAGAAGTAAGTTGGCCGCAGTGTTATCACTCATGGTTATGGCAGCACTGCATAATTCTCTTACTGTC
ATGCCATCCGTAAGATGCTTTTCTGTGACTGGTGAGTACTCAACCAAGTCATTCTGAGAATAGTGTATGC
GGCGACCGAGTTGCTCTTGCCCGGCGTCAATACGGGATAATACCGCGCCACATAGCAGAACTTTAAAAGT
GCTCATCATTGGAAAACGTTCTTCGGGGCGAAAACTCTCAAGGATCTTACCGCTGTTGAGATCCAGTTCG
ATGTAACCCACTCGTGCACCCAACTGATCTTCAGCATCTTTTACTTTCACCAGCGTTTCTGGGTGAGCAA
AAACAGGAAGGCAAAATGCCGCAAAAAAGGGAATAAGGGCGACACGGAAATGTTGAATACTCATACTCTT
CCTTTTTCAATATTATTGAAGCATTTATCAGGGTTATTGTCTCATGAGCGGATACATATTTGAATGTATT
TAGAAAAATAAACAAATAGGGGTTCCGCGCACATTTCCCCGAAAAGTGCCACCTGATGCGGTGTGAAATA
CCGCACAGATGCGTAAGGAGAAAATACCGCATCAGGAAATTGTAAGCGTTAATATTTTGTTAAAATT
Features (pLannotate 1.2.2; 18 found; start..end, strand, type, name):
    295..607     +  promoter       tight TRE promoter: Tet-responsive promoter PTight, consisting of seven tet operator sequences followed by the minimal CMV promoter
    689..4792    +  CDS            Cas9m4: catalytically dead mutant of the Cas9 endonuclease from the Streptococcus pyogenes Type II CRISPR/Cas system RNA-guided DNA-binding protein that lacks endonuclease activity due to the mutations D10A, D839A, H840A, and N863A (Mali et al., 2013)
   4877..5089    +  CDS            KRBOX4 (fragment): KRBX4_HUMAN - Also known as ZNF673. Experimental evidence at protein level: Swiss-Prot protein existence level 1. From Homo sapiens (Human).
   5144..6001    +  CDS            MeCP2: transcriptional repression domain from rat methyl-CpG-binding protein 2 (Nan et al., 1997)
   6080..6161    -  polyA_signal   SV40 poly(A) signal: SV40 polyadenylation signal
   6184..6252    -  CDS            large T antigen (fragment): large T antigen from SV40 (simian virus 40)
   6255..6495    +  promoter       U6 promoter: RNA polymerase III promoter for human U6 snRNA
   6525..6600    +  misc_RNA       gRNA scaffold: guide RNA scaffold for the Streptococcus pyogenes CRISPR/Cas9 system
   7247..7944    +  CDS            rtTA3 (fragment): reverse tetracycline transactivator 3 activates expression from Tet-responsive promoters in the presence of doxycycline
   7874..7984    +  CDS            VP48: 3 tandem repeats of the minimal activation domain of herpes simplex virus VP16 (Cheng et al., 2013)
   8054..8653    +  CDS            PuroR: puromycin N-acetyltransferase; pac from Streptomyces alboniger; confers resistance to puromycin
   8714..8938    +  polyA_signal   bGH poly(A) signal: bovine growth hormone polyadenylation signal
   8942..8963    +  promoter       SV40 promoter (fragment): SV40 enhancer and early promoter
   9435..10023   -  rep_origin     ori: high-copy-number ColE1/pMB1/pBR322/pUC origin of replication
  10194..11054   -  CDS            AmpR: β-lactamase; bla; confers resistance to ampicillin, carbenicillin, and related antibiotics
  11055..11159   -  promoter       AmpR promoter: bla
  11186..11236   +  misc_feature   bom (fragment): basis of mobility region from pBR322
  11237..11267   -  rep_origin     M13 ori (fragment): M13 bacteriophage origin of replication; arrow indicates direction of (+) strand synthesis
