[The description below was written by a language model from this plasmid's Addgene catalogue record and pLannotate feature annotations shown in this document.]
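Description:
pSBtet-Pur-dCas9-KRAB-MeCP2_hU6-A10 is an 11.3 kb mammalian expression plasmid for doxycycline-inducible CRISPR interference, built on the pSBtet-Pur-dCas9-KRAB-MeCP2_hU6-SapI backbone. The associated publication describes this vector family as transposon vectors, and the "SB" in the name suggests Sleeping Beauty. However, the feature table does not annotate any transposon inverted repeats, so their positions cannot be confirmed from this record. In bacteria the plasmid is maintained at high copy through a ColE1/pUC-type origin and selected with ampicillin via the β-lactamase gene. Short fragments of a pBR322 bom region and an M13 origin are also detected.

The main payload is a repressor fusion driven by the tight TRE promoter (seven tet operators upstream of a minimal CMV promoter). It consists of catalytically dead S. pyogenes Cas9, followed by a KRAB-type repression domain (annotated by similarity to human KRBOX4) and the transcriptional repression domain of rat MeCP2, and it ends at an SV40 polyadenylation signal. A human U6 RNA polymerase III promoter separately drives a guide RNA with the standard S. pyogenes scaffold. The spacer targets mouse Adam10 and was inserted between SapI sites that were destroyed during cloning. A third unit encodes an rtTA3-type reverse tetracycline transactivator with VP16-derived activation repeats, followed by puromycin N-acetyltransferase and a bGH polyadenylation signal. The promoter for this unit and the linkage between its two coding sequences are not annotated.

Puromycin selects cells carrying the cassette, and adding doxycycline lets rtTA activate the TRE promoter. The induced dCas9-KRAB-MeCP2 is then guided to Adam10 to silence its transcription without cutting DNA.
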