Addgene plasmid #196085: pSBtet-Pur-dCas9-KRAB-MeCP2_hU6-A10
Purpose: Inducible CRISPRi vector conferring puromycin resistance, expressing gRNA targeting mouse Adam10.
Depositing lab: Joanna Bereta. Publication: Construction of a Set of Novel Transposon Vectors for Efficient Silencing of Protein and lncRNA Genes via CRISPR Interference. Czarnek M, Kochan J, Wawro M, Myrczek R, Bereta J. Mol Biotechnol. 2023 Jan 28. doi: 10.1007/s12033-023-00675-5. PubMed 36707469.
Backbone
  Vector backbone: pSBtet-Pur-dCas9-KRAB-MeCP2_hU6-SapI
  Backbone manufacturer: Czarnek et al., 2021
  Backbone size w/o insert (bp): 11264
  Total vector size (bp): 11267
  Vector type: Mammalian Expression, CRISPR
  Selectable markers: Puromycin
Growth in bacteria
  Bacterial resistance: Ampicillin, 100 μg/mL
  Growth temperature: 37°C
  Growth strain: DH5alpha
  Copy number: High Copy
Gene/Insert
  Gene/Insert name: gRNA targeting Adam10
  Species: Synthetic
  Mutation: Cloned using SapI sites - destroyed after insertion
  Cloning method: Restriction Enzyme; 5′ cloning site SapI (destroyed during cloning); 3′ cloning site SapI (destroyed during cloning)
  Sequencing primers: 5′ GACTATCATATGCTTACCGT
Terms and licenses: Academic/Nonprofit Terms; Industry Terms: Not Available to Industry
How to cite: pSBtet-Pur-dCas9-KRAB-MeCP2_hU6-A10 was a gift from Joanna Bereta (Addgene plasmid # 196085 ; http://n2t.net/addgene:196085 ; RRID:Addgene_196085)
